>Addgene plasmid #103303 | LSB-hsa-miR-192-3p | depositor full sequence | sequence record 195655 | Full Sequence
AATTGAGGGGATAACGCAGGAAAGAACATGTGAGCAAAAGGCCAGCAAAAGGCCAGGAACCGTAAAAAGG
CCGCGTTGCTGGCGTTTTTCCATAGGCTCCGCCCCCCTGACGAGCATCACAAAAATCGACGCTCAAGTCA
GAGGTGGCGAAACCCGACAGGACTATAAAGATACCAGGCGTTTCCCCCTGGAAGCTCCCTCGTGCGCTCT
CCTGTTCCGACCCTGCCGCTTACCGGATACCTGTCCGCCTTTCTCCCTTCGGGAAGCGTGGCGCTTTCTC
ATAGCTCACGCTGTAGGTATCTCAGTTCGGTGTAGGTCGTTCGCTCCAAGCTGGGCTGTGTGCACGAACC
CCCCGTTCAGCCCGACCGCTGCGCCTTATCCGGTAACTATCGTCTTGAGTCCAACCCGGTAAGACACGAC
TTATCGCCACTGGCAGCAGCCACTGGTAACAGGATTAGCAGAGCGAGGTATGTAGGCGGTGCTACAGAGT
TCTTGAAGTGGTGGCCTAACTACGGCTACACTAGAAGAACAGTATTTGGTATCTGCGCTCTGCTGAAGCC
AGTTACCTTCGGAAAAAGAGTTGGTAGCTCTTGATCCGGCAAACAAACCACCGCTGGTAGCGGTGGTTTT
TTTGTTTGCAAGCAGCAGATTACGCGCAGAAAAAAAGGATCTCAAGAAGATCCTTTGATCTTTTCTACGG
GGTCTGACGCTCAGTGGAACGAAAACTCACGTTAAGGGATTTTGGTCATGAGATTATCAAAAAGGATCTT
CACCTAGATCCTTTTAAATTAAAAATGAAGTTTTAAATCAATCTAAAGTATATATGAGTAAACTTGGTCT
GACAGTTACCAATGCTTAATCAGTGAGGCACCTATCTCAGCGATCTGTCTATTTCGTTCATCCATAGTTG
CCTGACTCCCCGTCGTGTAGATAACTACGATACGGGAGGGCTTACCATCTGGCCCCAGTGCTGCAATGAT
ACCGCGAGAACCACGCTCACCGGCTCCAGATTTATCAGCAATAAACCAGCCAGCCGGAAGGGCCGAGCGC
AGAAGTGGTCCTGCAACTTTATCCGCCTCCATCCAGTCTATTAATTGTTGCCGGGAAGCTAGAGTAAGTA
GTTCGCCAGTTAATAGTTTGCGCAACGTTGTTGCCATTGCTACAGGCATCGTGGTGTCACGCTCGTCGTT
TGGTATGGCTTCATTCAGCTCCGGTTCCCAACGATCAAGGCGAGTTACATGATCCCCCATGTTGTGCAAA
AAAGCGGTTAGCTCCTTCGGTCCTCCGATCGTTGTCAGAAGTAAGTTGGCCGCAGTGTTATCACTCATGG
TTATGGCAGCACTGCATAATTCTCTTACTGTCATGCCATCCGTAAGATGCTTTTCTGTGACTGGTGAGTA
CTCAACCAAGTCATTCTGAGAATAGTGTATGCGGCGACCGAGTTGCTCTTGCCCGGCGTCAATACGGGAT
AATACCGCGCCACATAGCAGAACTTTAAAAGTGCTCATCATTGGAAAACGTTCTTCGGGGCGAAAACTCT
CAAGGATCTTACCGCTGTTGAGATCCAGTTCGATGTAACCCACTCGTGCACCCAACTGATCTTCAGCATC
TTTTACTTTCACCAGCGTTTCTGGGTGAGCAAAAACAGGAAGGCAAAATGCCGCAAAAAAGGGAATAAGG
GCGACACGGAAATGTTGAATACTCATACTCTTCCTTTTTCAATATTATTGAAGCATTTATCAGGGTTATT
GTCTCATGAGCGGATACATATTTGAATGTAGCTCCGAATTTCTCGAGGGCTTGTCGACGACGGCGGTCTC
CGTCGTCAGGATCATGAATTCGACCCGCCTGCCACCATGACCGAGTACAAGCCCACGGTGCGCCTCGCCA
CCCGCGACGACGTCCCCCGGGCCGTACGCACCCTCGCCGCCGCGTTCGCCGACTACCCCGCCACGCGCCA
CACCGTCGACCCGGACCGCCACATCGAGCGGGTCACCGAGCTGCAAGAACTCTTCCTCACGCGCGTCGGG
CTCGACATCGGCAAGGTGTGGGTCGCGGACGACGGCGCCGCGGTGGCGGTCTGGACCACGCCGGAGAGCG
TCGAAGCGGGGGCGGTGTTCGCCGAGATCGGCCCGCGCATGGCCGAGTTGAGCGGTTCCCGGCTGGCCGC
GCAGCAACAGATGGAAGGCCTCCTGGCGCCGCACCGGCCCAAGGAGCCCGCGTGGTTCCTGGCCACCGTC
GGCGTCTCGCCCGACCACCAGGGCAAGGGTCTGGGCAGCGCCGTCGTGCTCCCCGGAGTGGAGGCGGCCG
AGCGCGCCGGGGTGCCCGCCTTCCTGGAGACATCCGCGCCCCGCAACCTCCCCTTCTACGAGCGGCTCGG
CTTCACCGTCACCGCCGACGTCGAGGTGCCCGAAGGACCGCGCACCTGGTGCATGACCCGCAAGCCCGGT
GCCTGATACGCGTGAATTCACTCCTCAGGTGCAGGCTGCCTATCAGAAGGTGGTGGCTGGTGTGGCCAAT
GCCCTGGCTCACAAATACCACTGAGATCTTTTTCCCTCTGCCAAAAATTATGGGGACATCATGAAGCCCC
TTGAGCATCTGACTTCTGGCTAATAAAGGAAATTTATTTTCATTGCAATAGTGTGTTGGAATTTTTTGTG
TCTCTCACTCGGAAGGACATATGGGAGGGCAAATCATTTAAAACATCAGAATGAGTATTTGGTTTAGAGT
TTGGCAACATATGCCCATATGCTGGCTGCCATGAACAAAGGTTGGCTATAAAGAGGTCATCAGTATATGA
AACAGCCCCCTGCTGTCCATTCCTTATTCCATAGAAAAGCCTTGACTTGAGGTTAGATTTTTTTTATATT
TTGTTTTGTGTTATTTTTTTCTTTAACATCCCTAAAATTTTCCTTACATGTTTTACTAGCCAGATTTTTC
CTCCTCTCCTGACTACTCCCAGTCATAGCTGTCCCTCTTCTCTTATGGAGATCCCTCGACCTGCAGCCCA
AGCTTGAATTCTCTAGAATTACCCTGTTATCCCTATGCTTGGTTTACCGAGCTCTTATTGGTTTTCAAAC
TTCATTGACTGTGCCCAACGCGCCTGGGAGCTCACGGGGACAGCCCCCCCCCAAAGCCCCCAGGGATGTA
ATTACGTCCCTCCCCCGCTAGGGGGCAGCAGCGAGCCGCCCGGGGCTCCGCTCCGGTCCGGCGCTCCCCC
CGCATCCCCGAGCCGGCAGCGTGCGGGGACAGCCCGGGCACGGGGAAGGTGGCACGGGATCGCTTTCCTC
TGAACGCTTCTCGCTGCTCTTTGAGCCTGCAGACACCTGGGGGGATACGGGGAAAAAGCTAGGCTGAAAG
ACCGGTTCTTAGAATGACACGCGCCTGGGAGCTCACGGGGACAGCCCCCCCCCAAAGCCCCCAGGGATGT
AATTACGTCCCTCCCCCGCTAGGGGGCAGCAGCGAGCCGCCCGGGGCTCCGCTCCGGTCCGGCGCTCCCC
CCGCATCCCCGAGCCGGCAGCGTGCGGGGACAGCCCGGGCACGGGGAAGGTGGCACGGGATCGCTTTCCT
CTGAACGCTTCTCGCTGCTCTTTGAGCCTGCAGACACCTGGGGGGATACGGGGAAAAAGCTAACTTCTGA
GACGACAACTTTGTATAGAAAAGTTGGCTCCGAATTCGCCCTTGACAGCAGAGATCCAGTTTGGTTAATT
AATTGGCTCCGGTGCCCGTCAGTGGGCAGAGCGCACATCGCCCACAGTCCCCGAGAAGTTGTGGGGAGGG
GTCGGCAATTGAACCGGTGCCTAGAGAAGGTGGCGCGGGGTAAACTGGGAAAGTGATGTCGTGTACTGGC
TCCGCCTTTTTCCCGAGGGTGGGGGAGAACCGTATATAAGTGCAGTAGTCGCCGTGAACGTTCTTTTTCG
CAACGGGTTTGCCGCCAGAACACAGGTAAGTGCCGTGTGTGGTTCCCGCGGGCCTGGCCTCTTTACGGGT
TATGGCCCTTGCGTGCCTTGAATTACTTCCACCTGGCTGCAGTACGTGATTCTTGATCCCGAGCTTCGGG
TTGGAAGTGGGTGGGAGAGTTCGAGGCCTTGCGCTTAAGGAGCCCCTTCGCCTCGTGCTTGAGTTGAGGC
CTGGCCTGGGCGCTGGGGCCGCCGCGTGCGAATCTGGTGGCACCTTCGCGCCTGTCTCGCTGCTTTCGAT
AAGTCTCTAGCCATTTAAAATTTTTGATGACCTGCTGCGACGCTTTTTTTCTGGCAAGATAGTCTTGTAA
ATGCGGGCCAAGATCTGCACACTGGTATTTCGGTTTTTGGGGCCGCGGGCGGCGACGGGGCCCGTGCGTC
CCAGCGCACATGTTCGGCGAGGCGGGGCCTGCGAGCGCGGCCACCGAGAATCGGACGGGGGTAGTCTCAA
GCTGGCCGGCCTGCTCTGGTGCCTGGCCTCGCGCCGCCGTGTATCGCCCCGCCCTGGGCGGCAAGGCTGG
CCCGGTCGGCACCAGTTGCGTGAGCGGAAAGATGGCCGCTTCCCGGCCCTGCTGCAGGGAGCTCAAAATG
GAGGACGCGGCGCTCGGGAGAGCGGGCGGGTGAGTCACCCACACAAAGGAAAAGGGCCTTTCCGTCCTCA
GCCGTCGCTTCATGTGACTCCACGGAGTACCGGGCGCCGTCCAGGCACCTCGATTAGTTCTCGAGCTTTT
GGAGTACGTCGTCTTTAGGTTGGGGGGAGGGGTTTTATGCGATGGAGTTTCCCCACACTGAGTGGGTGGA
GACTGAAGTTAGGCCAGCTTGGCACTTGATGTAATTCTCCTTGGAATTTGCCCTTTTTGAGTTTGGATCT
TGGTTCATTCTCAAGCCTCAGACAGTGGTTCAAAGTTTTTTTCTTCCATTTCAGGTGTCGTGAGAAGGGC
GAATTCGACCCAAGTTTGTACAAAAAAGCAGGCTGGATCCAGGTGCCACCATGGTGAGCGAGCTGATTAA
GGAGAACATGCACATGAAGCTGTACATGGAGGGCACCGTGAACAACCACCACTTCAAGTGCACATCCGAG
GGCGAAGGCAAGCCCTACGAGGGCACCCAGACCATGAGAATCAAGGCGGTCGAGGGCGGCCCTCTCCCCT
TCGCCTTCGACATCCTGGCTACCAGCTTCATGTACGGCAGCAAAACCTTCATCAACCACACCCAGGGCAT
CCCCGACTTCTTTAAGCAGTCCTTCCCCGAGGGCTTCACATGGGAGAGAGTCACCACATACGAAGATGGG
GGCGTGCTGACCGCTACCCAGGACACCAGCCTCCAGGACGGCTGCCTCATCTACAACGTCAAGATCAGAG
GGGTGAACTTCCCATCCAACGGCCCTGTGATGCAGAAGAAAACACTCGGCTGGGAGGCCTCCACCGAGAC
ACTGTACCCCGCTGACGGCGGCCTGGAAGGCAGAGCCGACATGGCCCTGAAGCTCGTGGGCGGGGGCCAC
CTGATCTGCAACCTTAAGACCACATACAGATCCAAGAAACCCGCTAAGAACCTCAAGATGCCCGGCGTCT
ACTATGTGGACAGGAGACTGGAAAGAATCAAGGAGGCCGACAAAGAGACATACGTCGAGCAGCACGAGGT
GGCTGTGGCCAGATACTGCGACCTCCCTAGCAAACTGGGGCACAAACTTAATTGAGAATTCTACCACCCA
GCTTTCTTGTACAAAGTGGTACGTCTCAAGACCAGAGGTCTCTGCTTTGTGAGTGCTGTGACCTATGGAA
TTGGCAGCTGTGACCTATGGAATTGGCAGCTGTGACCTATGGAATTGGCAGCTGTGACCTATGGAATTGG
CAGCAACCAGAAGAGACCTGTGCTTCACTCCTCAGGTGCAGGCTGCCTATCAGAAGGTGGTGGCTGGTGT
GGCCAATGCCCTGGCTCACAAATACCACTGAGATCTTTTTCCCTCTGCCAAAAATTATGGGGACATCATG
AAGCCCCTTGAGCATCTGACTTCTGGCTAATAAAGGAAATTTATTTTCATTGCAATAGTGTGTTGGAATT
TTTTGTGTCTCTCACTCGGAAGGACATATGGGAGGGCAAATCATTTAAAACATCAGAATGAGTATTTGGT
TTAGAGTTTGGCAACATATGCCCATATGCTGGCTGCCATGAACAAAGGTTGGCTATAAAGAGGTCATCAG
TATATGAAACAGCCCCCTGCTGTCCATTCCTTATTCCATAGAAAAGCCTTGACTTGAGGTTAGATTTTTT
TTATATTTTGTTTTGTGTTATTTTTTTCTTTAACATCCCTAAAATTTTCCTTACATGTTTTACTAGCCAG
ATTTTTCCTCCTCTCCTGACTACTCCCAGTCATAGCTGTCCCTCTTCTCTTATGGAGATCCCGAGCGGTG
CGTTTTTATGCTTGTAGTATTGTATAATGTTTTTAAGATCCAAGCTTCTGACCTCTTCTCTTCCTCCCAC
AGGGCCTCGAGACAATTGCATCGATGGTACCAGTGAAAGTCTGCAATGAATTCGAGTTGGCGCGCCTGTC
ATTCTAAATCTCTCTTTCAGCCTAAAGCTTTTTCCCCGTATCCCCCCAGGTGTCTGCAGGCTCAAAGAGC
AGCGAGAAGCGTTCAGAGGAAAGCGATCCCGTGCCACCTTCCCCGTGCCCGGGCTGTCCCCGCACGCTGC
CGGCTCGGGGATGCGGGGGGAGCGCCGGACCGGAGCGGAGCCCCGGGCGGCTCGCTGCTGCCCCCTAGCG
GGGGAGGGACGTAATTACATCCCTGGGGGCTTTGGGAGGGGGCTGTCCCCGTGAGCTCCCAGGCGCGCCT
GTCATTCTAAATCTCTCTTTCAGCCTAAAGCTTTTTCCCCGTATCCCCCCAGGTGTCTGCAGGCTCAAAG
AGCAGCGAGAAGCGTTCAGAGGAAAGCGATCCCGTGCCACCTTCCCCGTGCCCGGGCTGTCCCCGCACGC
TGCCGGCTCGGGGATGCGGGGGGAGCGCCGGACCGGAGCGGAGCCCCGGGCGGCTCGCTGCTGCCCCCTA
GCGGGGGAGGGACGTAATTACATCCCTGGGGGCTTTGGGGGGGGGCTGTCCCCGTGAGCTCCCAGGCGCG
CCAACTCGGTACCGTATCGATGTCGACGTTAACGCTAGTGATATCAACTTTGTATAGAAAAGTTGGCTCC
GAATTCGCCCTTGACAGCAGAGATCCAGTTTGGTTAATTAATTGGCTCCGGTGCCCGTCAGTGGGCAGAG
CGCACATCGCCCACAGTCCCCGAGAAGTTGTGGGGAGGGGTCGGCAATTGAACCGGTGCCTAGAGAAGGT
GGCGCGGGGTAAACTGGGAAAGTGATGTCGTGTACTGGCTCCGCCTTTTTCCCGAGGGTGGGGGAGAACC
GTATATAAGTGCAGTAGTCGCCGTGAACGTTCTTTTTCGCAACGGGTTTGCCGCCAGAACACAGGTAAGT
GCCGTGTGTGGTTCCCGCGGGCCTGGCCTCTTTACGGGTTATGGCCCTTGCGTGCCTTGAATTACTTCCA
CCTGGCTGCAGTACGTGATTCTTGATCCCGAGCTTCGGGTTGGAAGTGGGTGGGAGAGTTCGAGGCCTTG
CGCTTAAGGAGCCCCTTCGCCTCGTGCTTGAGTTGAGGCCTGGCCTGGGCGCTGGGGCCGCCGCGTGCGA
ATCTGGTGGCACCTTCGCGCCTGTCTCGCTGCTTTCGATAAGTCTCTAGCCATTTAAAATTTTTGATGAC
CTGCTGCGACGCTTTTTTTCTGGCAAGATAGTCTTGTAAATGCGGGCCAAGATCTGCACACTGGTATTTC
GGTTTTTGGGGCCGCGGGCGGCGACGGGGCCCGTGCGTCCCAGCGCACATGTTCGGCGAGGCGGGGCCTG
CGAGCGCGGCCACCGAGAATCGGACGGGGGTAGTCTCAAGCTGGCCGGCCTGCTCTGGTGCCTGGCCTCG
CGCCGCCGTGTATCGCCCCGCCCTGGGCGGCAAGGCTGGCCCGGTCGGCACCAGTTGCGTGAGCGGAAAG
ATGGCCGCTTCCCGGCCCTGCTGCAGGGAGCTCAAAATGGAGGACGCGGCGCTCGGGAGAGCGGGCGGGT
GAGTCACCCACACAAAGGAAAAGGGCCTTTCCGTCCTCAGCCGTCGCTTCATGTGACTCCACGGAGTACC
GGGCGCCGTCCAGGCACCTCGATTAGTTCTCGAGCTTTTGGAGTACGTCGTCTTTAGGTTGGGGGGAGGG
GTTTTATGCGATGGAGTTTCCCCACACTGAGTGGGTGGAGACTGAAGTTAGGCCAGCTTGGCACTTGATG
TAATTCTCCTTGGAATTTGCCCTTTTTGAGTTTGGATCTTGGTTCATTCTCAAGCCTCAGACAGTGGTTC
AAAGTTTTTTTCTTCCATTTCAGGTGTCGTGAGAAGGGCGAATTCGACCCAAGTTTGTACAAAAAAGCAG
GCTCGCCACCATGGTGAGCAAGGGCGAGGAGCTGTTCACCGGGGTGGTGCCCATCCTGGTCGAGCTGGAC
GGCGACGTAAACGGCCACAAGTTCAGCGTGAGGGGCGAGGGCGAGGGCGATGCCACCAACGGCAAGCTGA
CCCTGAAGTTCATCTGCACCACCGGCAAGCTGCCCGTGCCCTGGCCCACCCTCGTGACCACCCTGAGCCA
CGGCGTGCAGTGCTTCGCCCGCTACCCCGACCACATGAAGCAGCACGACTTCTTCAAGTCCGCCATGCCC
GAAGGCTACGTCCAGGAGCGCACCATCTTCTTCAAGGACGACGGCACCTACAAGACCCGCGCCGAGGTGA
AGTTCGAGGGCGACACCCTAGTGAACCGCATCGAGCTGAAGGGCGTCGACTTCAAGGAGGACGGCAACAT
CCTGGGGCACAAGCTGGAGTACAACTTCAACAGCCACAACATCTATATCATGGCCGTCAAGCAGAAGAAC
GGCATCAAGGTGAACTTCAAGATCCGCCACAACGTGGAGGACGGCAGCGTGCAGCTCGCCGACCACTACC
AGCAGAACACCCCCATCGGCGACGGCCCCGTGCTGCTGCCCGACAGCCACTACCTGAGCACCCAGTCCGT
GCTGAGCAAAGACCCCAACGAGAAGCGCGATCACATGGTCCTGCTGGAGTTCCGCACCGCCGCCGGGATC
ACTCTCGGCATGGACGAGCTGTACAAGTAATACCACCCAGCTTTCTTGTACAAAGTGGTACGCGTGAATT
CACTCCTCAGGTGCAGGCTGCCTATCAGAAGGTGGTGGCTGGTGTGGCCAATGCCCTGGCTCACAAATAC
CACTGAGATCTTTTTCCCTCTGCCAAAAATTATGGGGACATCATGAAGCCCCTTGAGCATCTGACTTCTG
GCTAATAAAGGAAATTTATTTTCATTGCAATAGTGTGTTGGAATTTTTTGTGTCTCTCACTCGGAAGGAC
ATATGGGAGGGCAAATCATTTAAAACATCAGAATGAGTATTTGGTTTAGAGTTTGGCAACATATGCCCAT
ATGCTGGCTGCCATGAACAAAGGTTGGCTATAAAGAGGTCATCAGTATATGAAACAGCCCCCTGCTGTCC
ATTCCTTATTCCATAGAAAAGCCTTGACTTGAGGTTAGATTTTTTTTATATTTTGTTTTGTGTTATTTTT
TTCTTTAACATCCCTAAAATTTTCCTTACATGTTTTACTAGCCAGATTTTTCCTCCTCTCCTGACTACTC
CCAGTCATAGCTGTCCCTCTTCTCTTATGGAGATCCCTCGACCTGCAGCCCAAGCTTGGCGTAATCATGG
TCATAGCTGTTTCCTGTGTGAAATTGTTATCCGCTCACAATTCCACACAACATACGAGCCGGAAGCATAA
AGTGTAAAGCCTGGGGTGCCTAATGAGTGAGCTAACTCACATTAATTGCGTTGCGCTCACTGCCCGCTTT
CCAGTCGGGAAACCTGTCGTGCCAGCGGATCGACAGTACTAAGCTTGGTCTAATACCCAATCTCTCGTCT
TATCCAGATGTTTTATACGCCTCTGGCCCGTGTCTCAAAATCTCTGATGTTACATTGCACAAGATAAAAT
AATATCATCATGAACAATAAAACTGTCTGCTTACATAAACAGTAATACAAGGGGTGTTATGAGCCATATT
CAACGGGAAACGTCGAGGCCGCGATTAAATTCCAACATGGATGCTGATTTATATGGGTATAAATGGGCTC
GCGATAATGTCGGGCAATCAGGTGCGACAATCTATCGCTTGTATGGGAAGCCCGATGCGCCAGAGTTGTT
TCTGAAACATGGCAAAGGTAGCGTTGCCAATGATGTTACAGATGAGATGGTCAGACTAAACTGGCTGACG
GAATTTATGCCTCTTCCGACCATCAAGCATTTTATCCGTACTCCTGATGATGCATGGTTACTCACCACTG
CGATCCCCGGAAAAACAGCATTCCAGGTATTAGAAGAATATCCTGATTCAGGTGAAAATATTGTTGATGC
GCTGGCAGTGTTCCTGCGCCGGTTGCATTCGATTCCTGTTTGTAATTGTCCTTTTAACAGCGATCGCGTA
TTTCGTCTCGCTCAGGCGCAATCACGAATGAATAACGGTTTGGTTGATGCGAGTGATTTTGATGACGAGC
GTAATGGCTGGCCTGTTGAACAAGTCTGGAAAGAAATGCATAAACTTTTGCCATTCTCACCGGATTCAGT
CGTCACTCATGGTGATTTCTCACTTGATAACCTTATTTTTGACGAGGGGAAATTAATAGGTTGTATTGAT
GTTGGACGAGTCGGAATCGCAGACCGATACCAGGATCTTGCCATCCTATGGAACTGCCTCGGTGAGTTTT
CTCCTTCATTACAGAAACGGCTTTTTCAAAAATATGGTATTGATAATCCTGATATGAATAAATTGCAGTT
TCATTTGATGCTCGATGAGTTTTTCTAATCAGAATTGGTTAATTGGTTGTAACACTGGCAGAGCATTACG
CTGACTTGACGGGACGGCGCAAGCTCATGACCAAAATCCCTTAACGTGAGTTACGCGTCGTTCCACTGAG
CGTCAGAGGTATCACTAGTATTACAGAGGTAAGTTATAACAGTCGCCTAACCC
Features (pLannotate 1.2.2; 28 found; start..end, strand, type, name):
     87..675     -  rep_origin     ori: high-copy-number ColE1/pMB1/pBR322/pUC origin of replication
    846..1706    -  CDS            AmpR: β-lactamase; bla; confers resistance to ampicillin, carbenicillin, and related antibiotics
   1707..1778    -  promoter       AmpR promoter: bla
   1857..2456    +  CDS            PuroR: puromycin N-acetyltransferase; pac from Streptomyces alboniger; confers resistance to puromycin
   2461..2541    +  CDS            HBB (fragment): HBB_PONPY - Experimental evidence at transcript level: Swiss-Prot protein existence level 2. Involved in oxygen transport from the lung to the various peripheral tissues. From Pongo pygmaeus (Bornean orangutan).
   2612..2667    +  polyA_signal   β-globin poly(A) signal: rabbit β-globin polyadenylation signal (Gil and Proudfoot, 1987)
   3646..3666    +  protein_bind   attB4: mutant version of attB; core recombination site for the Gateway® BP reaction BP Clonase™
   3734..3945    +  promoter       EF-1α core promoter: core promoter for human elongation factor EF-1α
   3946..4884    +  intron         EF-1α intron A: intron upstream of the start codon of human EF-1α
   4911..4931    +  protein_bind   attB1: mutant version of attB; core recombination site for the Gateway® BP reaction BP Clonase™
   4951..5646    +  CDS            mKate2: mKate2 is a basic (constitutively fluorescent) red fluorescent protein published in 2009, derived from Entacmaea quadricolor. It is reported to be a rapidly-maturing monomer with moderate acid sensitivity.
   5666..5690    -  protein_bind   attB2: mutant version of attB; recombination site for the Gateway® BP reaction BP Clonase™
   5834..5908    +  CDS            HBB (fragment): HBB_PONPY - Experimental evidence at transcript level: Swiss-Prot protein existence level 2. Involved in oxygen transport from the lung to the various peripheral tissues. From Pongo pygmaeus (Bornean orangutan).
   5979..6034    +  polyA_signal   β-globin poly(A) signal: rabbit β-globin polyadenylation signal (Gil and Proudfoot, 1987)
   6418..6443    +  misc_feature   SA: splice acceptor site
   7115..7135    +  protein_bind   attB4: mutant version of attB; core recombination site for the Gateway® BP reaction BP Clonase™
   7203..7414    +  promoter       EF-1α core promoter: core promoter for human elongation factor EF-1α
   7415..8353    +  intron         EF-1α intron A: intron upstream of the start codon of human EF-1α
   8380..8400    +  protein_bind   attB1: mutant version of attB; core recombination site for the Gateway® BP reaction BP Clonase™
   8411..9127    +  CDS            EBFP2: EBFP2 is a basic (constitutively fluorescent) blue fluorescent protein published in 2007, derived from Aequorea victoria. It is reported to be a rapidly-maturing monomer with moderate acid sensitivity.
   9135..9159    -  protein_bind   attB2: mutant version of attB; recombination site for the Gateway® BP reaction BP Clonase™
   9163..9243    +  CDS            HBB (fragment): HBB_PONPY - Experimental evidence at transcript level: Swiss-Prot protein existence level 2. Involved in oxygen transport from the lung to the various peripheral tissues. From Pongo pygmaeus (Bornean orangutan).
   9314..9369    +  polyA_signal   β-globin poly(A) signal: rabbit β-globin polyadenylation signal (Gil and Proudfoot, 1987)
   9752..9774    -  protein_bind   lac operator (fragment): The lac repressor binds to the lac operator to inhibit transcription in E. coli. This inhibition can be relieved by adding lactose or isopropyl-β-D-thiogalactopyranoside (IPTG). lac repressor encoded by lacI
   9778..9808    -  promoter       lac promoter: promoter for the E. coli lac operon
   9823..9844    -  protein_bind   CAP binding site: CAP binding activates transcription in the presence of cAMP. E. coli catabolite activator protein
   9857..9896    -  CDS            lacI (fragment): lac repressor; lacI; The lac repressor binds to the lac operator to inhibit transcription in E. coli. This inhibition can be relieved by adding lactose or isopropyl-β-D-thiogalactopyranoside (IPTG).
  10069..10878   +  CDS            KanR: aminoglycoside phosphotransferase; aph(3')-Ia; confers resistance to kanamycin in bacteria or G418 (Geneticin®) in eukaryotes
