[The description below was written by a language model from this plasmid's Addgene catalogue record and pLannotate feature annotations shown in this document.]
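Description:
LSB-hsa-miR-192-3p is a mammalian expression plasmid from a synthetic-biology miRNA sensor series, built on the Low Sensor Backbone (LSB) and designed to report the activity of human miR-192-3p by fluorescence. The depositor sequence is about 11 kb. It is maintained in E. coli through a high-copy ColE1/pUC-type origin and carries both a β-lactamase (ampicillin) gene and an aph(3')-Ia kanamycin resistance gene, and the record lists selection with both antibiotics.

The payload consists of two parallel transcription units in the same orientation. Each is driven by the human EF-1α core promoter with its intron A and ends in a rabbit β-globin polyadenylation signal. The attB4, attB1 and attB2 sites flanking the promoters and coding sequences are scars of Gateway-style assembly. The first unit encodes the red fluorescent protein mKate2 and, according to the catalogue entry, carries the hsa-miR-192-3p target in its 3' UTR. The target itself is not annotated in the feature table but would lie between the mKate2 coding sequence and its poly(A) signal. The second unit encodes the blue protein EBFP2 without a target and serves as an internal reference for plasmid dose and transcription. Active miR-192-3p in transfected cells represses mKate2 but not EBFP2, so the mKate2-to-EBFP2 ratio measures miRNA activity.

A puromycin N-acetyltransferase gene with its own β-globin poly(A) signal is also present for selection in mammalian cells, although no promoter for it is annotated. The depositor notes that the repeated poly(A) elements make the plasmid inherently unstable. They also report that the physical plasmid differs slightly from the deposited sequence, with short insertions flanking the puromycin coding region that do not impair selection.
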