Addgene plasmid #103303: LSB-hsa-miR-192-3p
Purpose: Used to sense miRNA activity using fluorescence based tools. hsa-miR-192-3p target in 3' UTR of of mKate. miRNA activity can be measured by the repression of mKate2 relative to EBFP2 fluorescent proteins . Plasmid is inherently unstable; please see Depositor Comments
Depositing lab: Ron Weiss. Depositing organization: Massachusetts Institute of Technology. Publication: A mixed antagonistic/synergistic miRNA repression model enables accurate predictions of multi-input miRNA sensor activity. Gam JJ, Babb J, Weiss R. Nat Commun. 2018 Jun 22;9(1):2430. doi: 10.1038/s41467-018-04575-0. PubMed 29934631.
Backbone
  Vector backbone: Low Sensor Backbone (LSB)
  Vector type: Mammalian Expression, Synthetic Biology
Growth in bacteria
  Bacterial resistance: Ampicillin and Kanamycin, 100 & 50 μg/mL
  Growth temperature: 30°C
  Growth strain: NEB Stable
  Copy number: High Copy
Gene/Insert
  Gene/Insert name: hsa-miR-192-3p target
  Species: H. sapiens (human)
  Entrez Gene: MIR192 (a.k.a. MIRN192, miR-192, miRNA192)
  Promoter: EF-1a
  Cloning method: Gibson Cloning
Terms and licenses: Academic/Nonprofit Terms; Industry Terms: Not Available to Industry
Depositor comments: Please note that this plasmid is inherently unstable due to a repeating poly A element. We recommend performing a diagnostic digest on multiple colonies upon receipt. The depositors would like to note the presence of several discrepancies between the depositor sequence and physical plasmid sequence. In particular, the sequences upstream and downstream of the puromycin coding region have 10 bp insertions which do not affect the ability to perform puromycin selection. The sequences for those regions within the physical plasmids are as follows: Upstream of Puro: GAATTCGACCGCCTGTCTCAAGGTGCCACC; Downstream of Puro: GCTTTGAGACTACGCGTGAATTCACTCCTC.
How to cite: LSB-hsa-miR-192-3p was a gift from Ron Weiss (Addgene plasmid # 103303 ; http://n2t.net/addgene:103303 ; RRID:Addgene_103303)
