>Addgene plasmid #103303 | LSB-hsa-miR-192-3p | depositor partial sequence | sequence record 195656 | hsa-miR-192-3p target
CTGTGACCTATGGAATTGGCAG
