>Addgene plasmid #103303 | LSB-hsa-miR-192-3p | addgene partial sequence | sequence record 270562 | mKate2-F 5'-ACCCGCTAAGAACCTCAAGA-3'
GAATCAAGGAGGCCGACAAAGAGACATACGTCGAGCAGCACGAGGTGGCTGTGGCCAGATACTGCGACCT
CCCTAGCAAACTGGGGCACAAACTTAATTGAGAATTCTACCACCCAGCTTTCTTGTACAAAGTGGTACGT
CTCAAGACCAGAGGTCTCTGCTTTGTGAGTGCTGTGACCTATGGAATTGGCAGCTGTGACCTATGGAATT
GGCAGCTGTGACCTATGGAATTGGCAGCTGTGACCTATGGAATTGGCAGCAACCAGAAGAGACCTGTGCT
TCACTCCTCAGGTGCAGGCTGCCTATCAGAAGGTGGTGGCTGGTGTGGCCAATGCCCTGGCTCACAAATA
CCACTGAGATCTTTTTCCCTCTGCCAAAAATTATGGGGACATCATGAAGCCCCTTGAGCATCTGACTTCT
GGCTAATAAAGGAAATTTATTTTCATTGCAATAGTGTGTTGGAATTTTTTGTGTCTCTCACTCGGAAGGA
CATATGGGAGGGCAAATCATTTAAAACATCAGAATGAGTATTTGGTTTAGAGTTTGGCAACATATGCCCA
TATGCTGGCTGCCATGAACAAAGGTTGGCTATAAAGAGGTCATCAGTATATGAAACAGCCCCCTGCTGTC
CATTCCTTATTCCATAGAAAAGCCTTGACTTGA
